Addgene plasmid #43616: III-GATC
Depositing lab: Chad Cowan & Kiran Musunuru. Depositing organization: Harvard University. Publication: A TALEN Genome-Editing System for Generating Human Stem Cell-Based Disease Models. Ding Q, Lee YK, Schaefer EA, Peters DT, Veres A, Kim K, Kuperwasser N, Motola DL, Meissner TB, Hendriks WT, Trevisan M, Gupta RM, Moisan A, Banks E, Friesen M, Schinzel RT, Xia F, Tang A, Xia Y, Figueroa E, Wann A, Ahfeldt T, Daheron L, Zhang F, Rubin LL, Peng LF, Chung RT, Musunuru K, Cowan CA. Cell Stem Cell. 2012 Dec 12. pii: S1934-5909(12)00645-5. doi: 10.1016/j.stem.2012.11.011. PubMed 23246482.
Backbone
  Vector backbone: pCRII-TOPO
  Backbone manufacturer: Invitrogen
  Backbone size w/o insert (bp): 3973
  Vector type: Bacterial Cloning
Growth in bacteria
  Bacterial resistance: Ampicillin and Kanamycin, 100 & 50 μg/mL
  Growth temperature: 37°C
  Growth strain: Top10
  Copy number: High Copy
Gene/Insert
  Gene/Insert name: III-GATC
  Species: Synthetic
  Insert size (bp): 426
  Cloning method: TOPO Cloning
  Sequencing primers: 5′ T7; 3′ M13-rev
Terms and licenses: Academic/Nonprofit Terms; Industry Terms: Not Available to Industry
How to cite: III-GATC was a gift from Chad Cowan & Kiran Musunuru (Addgene plasmid # 43616 ; http://n2t.net/addgene:43616 ; RRID:Addgene_43616)
