[The description below was written by a language model from this plasmid's Addgene catalogue record.]
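Description:
III-GATC is a bacterial cloning plasmid built on the commercial pCRII-TOPO backbone (3,973 bp without insert), carrying a 426 bp synthetic insert introduced by TOPO cloning. It is a high-copy plasmid maintained in E. coli, and the record lists dual selection with ampicillin and kanamycin, consistent with the two resistance markers that this backbone carries. No feature table is supplied, so the origin of replication and other backbone elements are not itemised. The recorded T7 and M13-reverse sequencing primers show that standard priming sites flank the cloning site and can be used to read across the insert.

The record gives the insert only by name and does not describe its composition. It comes from a deposit associated with a TALEN genome-editing system developed for generating human stem cell-based disease models. In that context, the name suggests a library component: a pre-assembled block of TAL effector repeats recognising the four bases G, A, T and C, intended for position "III" in a hierarchical assembly scheme. An insert of about 426 bp would fit roughly four repeat units of typical length. This reading is an inference from the name, size and associated publication rather than something the catalogue fields state. The vector type is bacterial cloning, and no promoter, tag or reporter for expressing the insert is recorded. The plasmid is therefore best understood as a storage and source vector, from which the synthetic fragment would be taken for assembly into a full-length TALEN construct, not as an expression plasmid in its own right.
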