>Addgene plasmid #43616 | III-GATC | depositor partial sequence | sequence record 58881 | III-GATC sequence 426 bps
CGTCTCGGCTCACCCCAGAGCAGGTCGTGGCAATCGCGAGCAATAACGGCGGAAAACAGGCTTTGGAAAC
GGTGCAGAGGCTCCTTCCAGTGCTGTGCCAAGCGCACGGACTCACCCCAGAGCAGGTCGTGGCAATCGCC
TCCAACATTGGCGGGAAACAGGCACTCGAGACTGTCCAGCGCCTGCTTCCCGTGCTGTGCCAAGCGCACG
GCCTCACCCCAGAGCAGGTCGTGGCCATTGCCTCGAATGGAGGGGGCAAACAGGCGTTGGAAACCGTACA
ACGATTGCTGCCGGTGCTGTGCCAAGCGCACGGATTAACCCCAGAGCAGGTCGTGGCGATCGCAAGCCAC
GACGGAGGAAAGCAAGCCTTGGAAACAGTACAGAGGCTGTTGCCTGTGCTGTGCCAAGCGCACGGACTCA
GAGACG
