>Addgene plasmid #43616 | III-GATC | addgene partial sequence | sequence record 61603 | M13-F20 5'-TGTAAAACGACGGCCAGT-3'
TAAGGGCGAATTGGGCCCTCTAGATGCATGCTCGAGCGGCCGCCAGTGTGATGGATATCTGCAGAATTCG
CCCTTAAGTATCTTTCCTGTGCCCACGTCTCTGAGTCCGTGCGCTTGGCACAGCACAGGCAACAGCCTCT
GTACTGTTTCCAAGGCTTGCTTTCCTCCGTCGTGGCTTGCGATCGCCACGACCTGCTCTGGGGTTAATCC
GTGCGCTTGGCACAGCACCGGCAGCAATCGTTGTACGGTTTCCAACGCCTGTTTGCCCCCTCCATTCGAG
GCAATGGCCACGACCTGCTCTGGGGTGAGGCCGTGCGCTTGGCACAGCACGGGAAGCAGGCGCTGGACAG
TCTCGAGTGCCTGTTTCCCGCCAATGTTGGAGGCGATTGCCACGACCTGCTCTGGGGTGAGTCCGTGCGC
TTGGCACAGCACTGGAAGGAGCCTCTGCACCGTTTCCAAAGCCTGTTTTCCGCCGTTATTGCTCGCGATT
GCCACGACCTGCTCTGGGGTGAGCCGAGACGCGCTAGGACGGCATCTATATAAGGGCGAATTCCAGCACA
CTGGCGGCCGTTACTAGTGGATCCGAGCTCGGTACCAAGCTTGGCGTAATCATGGTCATAGCTGTTTCCT
GTGTGAAATTGTTATCCGCTCACAATTCCACACAACATACGAGCCGGAAGCATAAAGTGTAAAGCCTGGG
GTGCCTAATGAGTGAGCTAACTCACATTAATTGCGTTGCGCTCACTGCCCGCTTTCCAGTCGGGAAACCT
GTCGTGCCAGCTGCATTAATGAATCGGCCAACGCGCGGGGAGAGGCGGTTTGCGTATTGGGCGCTCTTCC
GCTTCCTCGCTCACTGACTCGCTGCGCTCGGTCGTTCGGCTGCGGCGAGCGGTATCAGCTCATCAAGC
